Addgene plasmid #53704: pMiR-HPV16-E7/E1-miR-375-m1-5
Purpose: Luciferase reporter assay for HPV16 E7/E1 with point mutation on miR-375 binding site
Depositing lab: Edward Chan. Depositing organization: University of Florida. Publication: miR-375 activates p21 and suppresses telomerase activity by coordinately regulating HPV E6/E7, E6AP, CIP2A, and 14-3-3zeta. Jung HM, Phillips BL, Chan EK. Mol Cancer. 2014 Apr 8;13(1):80. doi: 10.1186/1476-4598-13-80. PubMed 24708873.
Backbone
  Vector backbone: pMiR-Target
  Backbone manufacturer: Origene
  Backbone size w/o insert (bp): 7900
  Total vector size (bp): 10152
  Vector type: Luciferase
Growth in bacteria
  Bacterial resistance: Kanamycin, 50 μg/mL
  Growth temperature: 37°C
  Growth strain: DH5alpha
  Copy number: Unknown
Gene/Insert
  Gene/Insert name: HPV16-E7/E1
  Species: Human papillomavirus
  Insert size (bp): 2252
  Mutation: Mutation in miR-375 binding sites m1-5 (refer to citation)
  GenBank ID: K02718
  Cloning method: Restriction Enzyme; 5′ cloning site EcoR1 (not destroyed); 3′ cloning site Not1 (not destroyed)
  Sequencing primers: 5′ AGAAGCTGCGCGGTGGTGTTGTG; 3′ CTGGAGGATCATCCAGCCGGCGT
Terms and licenses: Academic/Nonprofit Terms; Industry Terms: Not Available to Industry
How to cite: pMiR-HPV16-E7/E1-miR-375-m1-5 was a gift from Edward Chan (Addgene plasmid # 53704 ; http://n2t.net/addgene:53704 ; RRID:Addgene_53704)
