[The description below was written by a language model from this plasmid's Addgene catalogue record.]
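Description:
pMiR-HPV16-E7/E1-miR-375-m1-5 is a luciferase reporter plasmid built on the commercial pMiR-Target backbone, a vector designed for testing microRNA–target interactions in transfected mammalian cells. The backbone is about 7.9 kb and the complete plasmid about 10.2 kb. It is propagated in standard E. coli cloning strains under kanamycin selection; the copy number is listed as unknown. The record does not state the origin of replication, the promoter driving luciferase, or any additional backbone markers, and no feature table is available to confirm them.

The insert is a fragment of roughly 2.25 kb from human papillomavirus type 16 spanning the E7/E1 region, cloned between EcoRI and NotI sites that both remain intact. In miRNA target reporters of this kind, the candidate target sequence is generally placed downstream of the luciferase coding sequence so that it forms part of the reporter transcript. Binding of a microRNA to that sequence then lowers luciferase output. In this version, the predicted miR-375 binding sites designated m1 through m5 carry point mutations; the exact changes are not given in the record, which refers to the associated publication for them.

The construct serves as a binding-site mutant control in luciferase assays. Comparing its activity with that of a reporter carrying the unmutated E7/E1 sequence in the presence of miR-375 shows whether repression depends on direct pairing with those sites. It comes from work on how miR-375 regulates HPV E6/E7 transcripts and related cellular targets.
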