>Addgene plasmid #53704 | pMiR-HPV16-E7/E1-miR-375-m1-5 | addgene partial sequence | sequence record 90644 | TK-pA-R 5'-ttgtctccttccgtgtttca-3'
GGTGGGCGAAGAACTCCAGCATGAGATCCCCGCGCTGGAGGATCATCCAGCCGGCGTCCCGGAAAACGAT
TCCGAAGCCCAACCTTTCATAGAAGGCGGCGGTGGAATCGAAATCTCGTGATGGCAGGTTGGGCGTCGCT
TGGTCGGTCATTTTCTTCGAATCTAGATGCCGCGGCCGCTCATAATGTGTTAGTATTTTGTCCTGACACA
CATTTAAACGTTGGCAAAGAGTCTCCATCGTTTTCCAACACCTCGTCCTCGTGCAAACTTAATCTGGACC
ACGTCCTTGAGAAAAAGGATTTCCAGTTCTTATCATTAAGCTCATACACTGGATTTCCGTTTTCGTCAAA
TGGAAACTCATTAGGAAATGTAAACACCACCAATCTATTATGTAAATAAGGCCACCTAGAATCTGTACCA
GCATTAATGTTAGATGTAATTAATAATGGAGGGCATTTTAGTTGTACCAATGGTCTATGCTTTACATCCA
TAGAAACTAAATTTCCATCCAATGCATTTCTTAAATTGTCATCTATGTAGTTCCAACAGGGCACTGTAGC
ATCATCTAACATACCTATTTTGGCATCTGCTAATGGTTGTAACCAAAAATGGCTTTTAGAATTTACAAAA
CATATTACAGACCCTTGCAGAAATTTCATTAAACTCATACCAAATAATGATTTACCTGTGTTAGCTGCAC
CATATAGTAATATGCAATTTTTTTTAGGTATGCCTTGCAAAAATCTTTTTAATGCAGTTAAAAATGACAT
AAACTCTACACCTTGATACCTTAAAAACATAACAATTTGCTTCCAATCACCTCCATCATCTACCCTATCA
CATCTATATTAAAACGATTGACTCATACTCATAACATTTTTTTCTGCTCGTTTATAATGTCTACACATTG
TTGCACAATCCTTTACAATTTTTGCCTGTGAATTACTTTTTAGAAAGGCACTTGC
