>Addgene plasmid #53704 | pMiR-HPV16-E7/E1-miR-375-m1-5 | addgene partial sequence | sequence record 90646 | CMV-F 5'-CGCAAATGGGCGGTAGGCGTG-3'
CTATATAAGCAGAGCTCGTTTAGTGAACCGTCAGAATTTTGTAATACGACTCACTATAGGGCGGCCGGGA
ATCGTCGACTGGATCCAGTACCGAGGAGATCTGCGCCGCGTTCGCCATGAGCGAGCTGATCAAGGAGAAC
ATGCACATGAAGCTGTACATGGAGGGCACCGTGAACAACCACCACTTCAAGTGCACATCCGAGGGCGAAG
GCAAGCCCTACGAGGGCACCCAGACCATGAAGATCAAGGTGGTCGAGGGCGGCCCTCTCCCCTTCGCCTT
CGACATCCTGGCTACCAGCTTCATGTACGGCAGCAAAGCCTTCATCAACCACACCCAGGGCATCCCCGAC
TTCTTTAAGCAGTCCTTCCCTGAGGGCTTCACATGGGAGAGAATCACCACATACGAAGACGGGGGCGTGC
TGACCGCTACCCAGGACACCAGCTTCCAGAACGGCTGCATCATCTACAACGTCAAGATCAACGGGGTGAA
CTTCCCATCCAACGGCCCTGTGATGCAGAAGAAAACACGCGGCTGGGAGGCCAACACCGAGATGCTGTAC
CCCGCTGACGGCGGCCTGAGAGGCCACAGCCAGATGGCCCTGAAGCTCGTGGGCGGGGGCTACCTGCACT
GCTCCTTCAAGACCACATACAGATCCAAGAAACCCGCTAAGAACCTCAAGATGCCCGGCTTCCACTTCGT
GGACCACAGACTGGAAAGAATCAAGGAGGCCGACAAAGAGACCTACGTCGAGCAGCACGAGATGGCTGTG
GCCAAGTACTGCGACCTCCCTAGCAAACTGGGGCACAGATCGCGTCCCTCGAGCAGAAACTCATCTCAGA
AGAGGATCTGGCAGCAAATGATATCCTGGATTACAAGGATGACGACGATAAGGTTTAAACGGCCGGCCGC
GGTCATAGCTGTTTCCTGAACAGATCCCGGGTGGCATCCCTGTGACCCCTCCCCAGTGCCTCTCCTGGCC
CTGGAAGTTGCCACTCCAGTGCCCACCAGCCTTGTCCTAATAAAATTAAGTTGCATCATTTTGTCTGA
