>Addgene plasmid #53704 | pMiR-HPV16-E7/E1-miR-375-m1-5 | addgene partial sequence | sequence record 91123 | Fluc-F1 5'-AGAAGCTGCGCGGTGGTGTTGTG-3'
CCTAAAGGACTGACCGGCAAGTTGGACGCCCGCAAGATCCGCGAGATTCTCATTAAGGCCAAGAAGGGCG
GAAAGATCGCCGTGTAACAATTGGCAGAGCTCAGAATTCCATGCATGGAGATACACCTACATTGCATGAA
TATATGTTAGATTTGCAACCAGAGACAACTGATCTCTACTGTTATGAGCAATTCAATGACAGCTCAGAGG
AGGAGGATGAAATAGATGGTCCAGCTGGACATGGTGAACCGGTGTGAGCCCATTACAATATTGTAACCTT
TTGTTGCAAGTGTGACTCTACGCTTCGGTTGTGCGTACAAAGCACACACGTAGACATTCGTACTTTGGAA
GACCTGTTAATGGGCACACTAGGAATTGTGTGCCCCATCTGTTCTCAGAAACCATAATCTACCATGGCTG
ATCCTGCAGGTACCAATGGGGAAGAGGGTACGGGATGTAATGGATGGTTTTATGTAGAGGCTGTAGTGGA
AAAAAAAACAGGGGATGCTATATCAGATGACGAGAACGAAAATGACAGTGATACAGGTGAAGATTTGGTA
GATTTTATAGTAAATGATAATGATTATTTAACACAGGCAGAAACAGAGACAGCACATGCGTTGTTTACTG
CACAGGAAGCAAAACAACATAGAGATGCAGTACAGGTTCTAAAACGAAAGTATTTGGGTAGTCCACTTAG
TGATATTAGTGGATGTGTAGACAATAATATTAGTCCTAGATTGAAAGCTATATGTATAGAAAAACAAAGT
AGAGCTGCAAAAAGGAGATTATTTGAAAGCGAAGACAGCGGGTATGGCAATACTGAAGTGGAAACTCAGC
AGATGTTACAGGTAGAAGGGCGCCATGAGACTGAAACACCATGTAGTCAGTATAGTGGTGGAAGTGGGGG
TGGTTGCAGTCAGTACAGTAGTGGAAGTGGGGGAGAGGGTGTTAGTGAAAGACACACTATATGCCAAACA
CCACTTACAAATATTTTAAATGTACTAAAAACTAGTAATGCAAAGGCAGCAATGTTAGCAAAATTTAAAG
AGTTATACGGGGTGAGTTTTT
